>Addgene plasmid #195459 | pMZ-314 | addgene full sequence | sequence record 384858 | Addgene NGS Result
CGATACCGTCGACCTCGAGGGAATTAATTCGAGCTCGGTACCTTTAAGACCAATGACTTACAAGGCAGCT
GTAGATCTTAGCCACTTTTTAAAAGAAAAGGGGGGACTGGAAGGGCTAATTCACTCCCAACGAAGACAAG
ATCTGCTTTTTGCTTGTACTGGGTCTCTCTGGTTAGACCAGATCTGAGCCTGGGAGCTCTCTGGCTAACT
AGGGAACCCACTGCTTAAGCCTCAATAAAGCTTGCCTTGAGTGCTTCAAGTAGTGTGTGCCCGTCTGTTG
TGTGACTCTGGTAACTAGAGATCCCTCAGACCCTTTTAGTCAGTGTGGAAAATCTCTAGCAGCATCTAGA
ATTAATTCCGTGTATTCTATAGTGTCACCTAAATCGTATGTGTATGATACATAAGGTTATGTATTAATTG
TAGCCGCGTTCTAACGACAATATGTACAAGCCTAATTGTGTAGCATCTGGCTTACTGAAGCAGACCCTAT
CATCTCTCTCGTAAACTGCCGTCAGAGTCGGTTTGGTTGGACGAACCTTCTGAGTTTCTGGTAACGCCGT
CCCGCACCCGGAAATGGTCAGCGAACCAATCAGCAGGGTCATCGCTAGCCAGATCCTCTACGCCGGACGC
ATCGTGGCCGGCATCACCGGCGCCACAGGTGCGGTTGCTGGCGCCTATATCGCCGACATCACCGATGGGG
AAGATCGGGCTCGCCACTTCGGGCTCATGAGCGCTTGTTTCGGCGTGGGTATGGTGGCAGGCCCCGTGGC
CGGGGGACTGTTGGGCGCCATCTCCTTGCATGCACCATTCCTTGCGGCGGCGGTGCTCAACGGCCTCAAC
CTACTACTGGGCTGCTTCCTAATGCAGGAGTCGCATAAGGGAGAGCGTCGAATGGTGCACTCTCAGTACA
ATCTGCTCTGATGCCGCATAGTTAAGCCAGCCCCGACACCCGCCAACACCCGCTGACGCGCCCTGACGGG
CTTGTCTGCTCCCGGCATCCGCTTACAGACAAGCTGTGACCGTCTCCGGGAGCTGCATGTGTCAGAGGTT
TTCACCGTCATCACCGAAACGCGCGAGACGAAAGGGCCTCGTGATACGCCTATTTTTATAGGTTAATGTC
ATGATAATAATGGTTTCTTAGACGTCAGGTGGCACTTTTCGGGGAAATGTGCGCGGAACCCCTATTTGTT
TATTTTTCTAAATACATTCAAATATGTATCCGCTCATGAGACAATAACCCTGATAAATGCTTCAATAATA
TTGAAAAAGGAAGAGTATGAGTATTCAACATTTCCGTGTCGCCCTTATTCCCTTTTTTGCGGCATTTTGC
CTTCCTGTTTTTGCTCACCCAGAAACGCTGGTGAAAGTAAAAGATGCTGAAGATCAGTTGGGTGCACGAG
TGGGTTACATCGAACTGGATCTCAACAGCGGTAAGATCCTTGAGAGTTTTCGCCCCGAAGAACGTTTTCC
AATGATGAGCACTTTTAAAGTTCTGCTATGTGGCGCGGTATTATCCCGTATTGACGCCGGGCAAGAGCAA
CTCGGTCGCCGCATACACTATTCTCAGAATGACTTGGTTGAGTACTCACCAGTCACAGAAAAGCATCTTA
CGGATGGCATGACAGTAAGAGAATTATGCAGTGCTGCCATAACCATGAGTGATAACACTGCGGCCAACTT
ACTTCTGACAACGATCGGAGGACCGAAGGAGCTAACCGCTTTTTTGCACAACATGGGGGATCATGTAACT
CGCCTTGATCGTTGGGAACCGGAGCTGAATGAAGCCATACCAAACGACGAGCGTGACACCACGATGCCTG
TAGCAATGGCAACAACGTTGCGCAAACTATTAACTGGCGAACTACTTACTCTAGCTTCCCGGCAACAATT
AATAGACTGGATGGAGGCGGATAAAGTTGCAGGACCACTTCTGCGCTCGGCCCTTCCGGCTGGCTGGTTT
ATTGCTGATAAATCTGGAGCCGGTGAGCGTGGGTCTCGCGGTATCATTGCAGCACTGGGGCCAGATGGTA
AGCCCTCCCGTATCGTAGTTATCTACACGACGGGGAGTCAGGCAACTATGGATGAACGAAATAGACAGAT
CGCTGAGATAGGTGCCTCACTGATTAAGCATTGGTAACTGTCAGACCAAGTTTACTCATATATACTTTAG
ATTGATTTAAAACTTCATTTTTAATTTAAAAGGATCTAGGTGAAGATCCTTTTTGATAATCTCATGACCA
AAATCCCTTAACGTGAGTTTTCGTTCCACTGAGCGTCAGACCCCGTAGAAAAGATCAAAGGATCTTCTTG
AGATCCTTTTTTTCTGCGCGTAATCTGCTGCTTGCAAACAAAAAAACCACCGCTACCAGCGGTGGTTTGT
TTGCCGGATCAAGAGCTACCAACTCTTTTTCCGAAGGTAACTGGCTTCAGCAGAGCGCAGATACCAAATA
CTGTTCTTCTAGTGTAGCCGTAGTTAGGCCACCACTTCAAGAACTCTGTAGCACCGCCTACATACCTCGC
TCTGCTAATCCTGTTACCAGTGGCTGCTGCCAGTGGCGATAAGTCGTGTCTTACCGGGTTGGACTCAAGA
CGATAGTTACCGGATAAGGCGCAGCGGTCGGGCTGAACGGGGGGTTCGTGCACACAGCCCAGCTTGGAGC
GAACGACCTACACCGAACTGAGATACCTACAGCGTGAGCTATGAGAAAGCGCCACGCTTCCCGAAGGGAG
AAAGGCGGACAGGTATCCGGTAAGCGGCAGGGTCGGAACAGGAGAGCGCACGAGGGAGCTTCCAGGGGGA
AACGCCTGGTATCTTTATAGTCCTGTCGGGTTTCGCCACCTCTGACTTGAGCGTCGATTTTTGTGATGCT
CGTCAGGGGGGCGGAGCCTATGGAAAAACGCCAGCAACGCGGCCTTTTTACGGTTCCTGGCCTTTTGCTG
GCCTTTTGCTCACATGTTCTTTCCTGCGTTATCCCCTGATTCTGTGGATAACCGTATTACCGCCTTTGAG
TGAGCTGATACCGCTCGCCGCAGCCGAACGACCGAGCGCAGCGAGTCAGTGAGCGAGGAAGCGGAAGAGC
GCCCAATACGCAAACCGCCTCTCCCCGCGCGTTGGCCGATTCATTAATGCAGCTGTGGAATGTGTGTCAG
TTAGGGTGTGGAAAGTCCCCAGGCTCCCCAGCAGGCAGAAGTATGCAAAGCATGCATCTCAATTAGTCAG
CAACCAGGTGTGGAAAGTCCCCAGGCTCCCCAGCAGGCAGAAGTATGCAAAGCATGCATCTCAATTAGTC
AGCAACCATAGTCCCGCCCCTAACTCCGCCCATCCCGCCCCTAACTCCGCCCAGTTCCGCCCATTCTCCG
CCCCATGGCTGACTAATTTTTTTTATTTATGCAGAGGCCGAGGCCGCCTCGGCCTCTGAGCTATTCCAGA
AGTAGTGAGGAGGCTTTTTTGGAGGCCTAGGCTTTTGCAAAAAGCTTGGACACAAGACAGGCTTGCGAGA
TATGTTTGAGAATACCACTTTATCCCGCGTCAGGGAGAGGCAGTGCGTAAAAAGACGCGGACTCATGTGA
AATACTGGTTTTTAGTGCGCCAGATCTCTATAATCTCGCGCAACCTATTTTCCCCTCGAACACTTTTTAA
GCCGTAGATAAACAGGCTGGGACACTTCACATGAGCGAAAAATACATCGTCACCTGGGACATGTTGCAGA
TCCATGCACGTAAACTCGCAAGCCGACTGATGCCTTCTGAACAATGGAAAGGCATTATTGCCGTAAGCCG
TGGCGGTCTGTACCGGGTGCGTTACTGGCGCGTGAACTGGGTATTCGTCATGTCGATACCGTTTGTATTT
CCAGCTACGATCACGACAACCAGCGCGAGCTTAAAGTGCTGAAACGCGCAGAAGGCGATGGCGAAGGCTT
CATCGTTATTGATGACCTGGTGGATACCGGTGGTACTGCGGTTGCGATTCGTGAAATGTATCCAAAAGCG
CACTTTGTCACCATCTTCGCAAAACCGGCTGGTCGTCCGCTGGTTGATGACTATGTTGTTGATATCCCGC
AAGATACCTGGATTGAACAGCCGTGGGATATGGGCGTCGTATTCGTCCCGCCAATCTCCGGTCGCTAATC
TTTTCAACGCCTGGCACTGCCGGGCGTTGTTCTTTTTAACTTCAGGCGGGTTACAATAGTTTCCAGTAAG
TATTCTGGAGGCTGCATCCATGACACAGGCAAACCTGAGCGAAACCCTGTTCAAACCCCGCTTTAAACAT
CCTGAAACCTCGACGCTAGTCCGCCGCTTTAATCACGGCGCACAACCGCCTGTGCAGTCGGCCCTTGATG
GTAAAACCATCCCTCACTGGTATCGCATGATTAACCGTCTGATGTGGATCTGGCGCGGCATTGACCCACG
CGAAATCCTCGACGTCCAGGCACGTATTGTGATGAGCGATGCCGAACGTACCGACGATGATTTATACGAT
ACGGTGATTGGCTACCGTGGCGGCAACTGGATTTATGAGTGGGCCCCGGATCTTTGTGAAGGAACCTTAC
TTCTGTGGTGTGACATAATTGGACAAACTACCTACAGAGATTTAAAGCTCTAAGGTAAATATAAAATTTT
TAAGTGTATAATGTGTTAAACTACTGATTCTAATTGTTTGTGTATTTTAGATTCCAACCTATGGAACTGA
TGAATGGGAGCAGTGGTGGAATGCCTTTAATGAGGAAAACCTGTTTTGCTCAGAAGAAATGCCATCTAGT
GATGATGAGGCTACTGCTGACTCTCAACATTCTACTCCTCCAAAAAAGAAGAGAAAGGTAGAAGACCCCA
AGGACTTTCCTTCAGAATTGCTAAGTTTTTTGAGTCATGCTGTGTTTAGTAATAGAACTCTTGCTTGCTT
TGCTATTTACACCACAAAGGAAAAAGCTGCACTGCTATACAAGAAAATTATGGAAAAATATTCTGTAACC
TTTATAAGTAGGCATAACAGTTATAATCATAACATACTGTTTTTTCTTACTCCACACAGGCATAGAGTGT
CTGCTATTAATAACTATGCTCAAAAATTGTGTACCTTTAGCTTTTTAATTTGTAAAGGGGTTAATAAGGA
ATATTTGATGTATAGTGCCTTGACTAGAGATCATAATCAGCCATACCACATTTGTAGAGGTTTTACTTGC
TTTAAAAAACCTCCCACACCTCCCCCTGAACCTGAAACATAAAATGAATGCAATTGTTGTTGTTAACTTG
TTTATTGCAGCTTATAATGGTTACAAATAAAGCAATAGCATCACAAATTTCACAAATAAAGCATTTTTTT
CACTGCATTCTAGTTGTGGTTTGTCCAAACTCATCAATGTATCTTATCATGTCTGGATCAACTGGATAAC
TCAAGCTAACCAAAATCATCCCAAACTTCCCACCCCATACCCTATTACCACTGCCAATTACCTGTGGTTT
CATTTACTCTAAACCTGTGATTCCTCTGAATTATTTTCATTTTAAAGAAATTGTATTTGTTAAATATGTA
CTACAAACTTAGTAGTTGGAAGGGCTAATTCACTCCCAAAGAAGACAAGATATCCTTGATCTGTGGATCT
ACCACACACAAGGCTACTTCCCTGATTAGCAGAACTACACACCAGGGCCAGGGGTCAGATATCCACTGAC
CTTTGGATGGTGCTACAAGCTAGTACCAGTTGAGCCAGATAAGGTAGAAGAGGCCAATAAAGGAGAGAAC
ACCAGCTTGTTACACCCTGTGAGCCTGCATGGGATGGATGACCCGGAGAGAGAAGTGTTAGAGTGGAGGT
TTGACAGCCGCCTAGCATTTCATCACGTGGCCCGAGAGCTGCATCCGGAGTACTTCAAGAACTGCTGATA
TCGAGCTTGCTACAAGGGACTTTCCGCTGGGGACTTTCCAGGGAGGCGTGGCCTGGGCGGGACTGGGGAG
TGGCGAGCCCTCAGATCCTGCATATAAGCAGCTGCTTTTTGCCTGTACTGGGTCTCTCTGGTTAGACCAG
ATCTGAGCCTGGGAGCTCTCTGGCTAACTAGGGAACCCACTGCTTAAGCCTCAATAAAGCTTGCCTTGAG
TGCTTCAAGTAGTGTGTGCCCGTCTGTTGTGTGACTCTGGTAACTAGAGATCCCTCAGACCCTTTTAGTC
AGTGTGGAAAATCTCTAGCAGTGGCGCCCGAACAGGGACTTGAAAGCGAAAGGGAAACCAGAGGAGCTCT
CTCGACGCAGGACTCGGCTTGCTGAAGCGCGCACGGCAAGAGGCGAGGGGCGGCGACTGGTGAGTACGCC
AAAAATTTTGACTAGCGGAGGCTAGAAGGAGAGAGATGGGTGCGAGAGCGTCAGTATTAAGCGGGGGAGA
ATTAGATCGCGATGGGAAAAAATTCGGTTAAGGCCAGGGGGAAAGAAAAAATATAAATTAAAACATATAG
TATGGGCAAGCAGGGAGCTAGAACGATTCGCAGTTAATCCTGGCCTGTTAGAAACATCAGAAGGCTGTAG
ACAAATACTGGGACAGCTACAACCATCCCTTCAGACAGGATCAGAAGAACTTAGATCATTATATAATACA
GTAGCAACCCTCTATTGTGTGCATCAAAGGATAGAGATAAAAGACACCAAGGAAGCTTTAGACAAGATAG
AGGAAGAGCAAAACAAAAGTAAGACCACCGCACAGCAAGCGGCCGGCCGCTGATCTTCAGACCTGGAGGA
GGAGATATGAGGGACAATTGGAGAAGTGAATTATATAAATATAAAGTAGTAAAAATTGAACCATTAGGAG
TAGCACCCACCAAGGCAAAGAGAAGAGTGGTGCAGAGAGAAAAAAGAGCAGTGGGAATAGGAGCTTTGTT
CCTTGGGTTCTTGGGAGCAGCAGGAAGCACTATGGGCGCAGCGTCAATGACGCTGACGGTACAGGCCAGA
CAATTATTGTCTGGTATAGTGCAGCAGCAGAACAATTTGCTGAGGGCTATTGAGGCGCAACAGCATCTGT
TGCAACTCACAGTCTGGGGCATCAAGCAGCTCCAGGCAAGAATCCTGGCTGTGGAAAGATACCTAAAGGA
TCAACAGCTCCTGGGGATTTGGGGTTGCTCTGGAAAACTCATTTGCACCACTGCTGTGCCTTGGAATGCT
AGTTGGAGTAATAAATCTCTGGAACAGATTTGGAATCACACGACCTGGATGGAGTGGGACAGAGAAATTA
ACAATTACACAAGCTTAATACACTCCTTAATTGAAGAATCGCAAAACCAGCAAGAAAAGAATGAACAAGA
ATTATTGGAATTAGATAAATGGGCAAGTTTGTGGAATTGGTTTAACATAACAAATTGGCTGTGGTATATA
AAATTATTCATAATGATAGTAGGAGGCTTGGTAGGTTTAAGAATAGTTTTTGCTGTACTTTCTATAGTGA
ATAGAGTTAGGCAGGGATATTCACCATTATCGTTTCAGACCCACCTCCCAACCCCGAGGGGACCCGACAG
GCCCGAAGGAATAGAAGAAGAAGGTGGAGAGAGAGACAGAGACAGATCCATTCGATTAGTGAACGGATCT
CGACGGTATCGCCAAATGGCAGTATTCATCCACAATTTTAAAAGAAAAGGGGGGATTGGGGGGTACAGTG
CAGGGGAAAGAATAGTAGACATAATAGCAACAGACATACAAACTAAAGAATTACAAAAACAAATTACAAA
AATTCAAAATTTTCGGGTTTATTACAGGGACAGCAGAGATCCAGTTTGGATCGATAAGCTTGATATCGAA
TTCCTGCAGCCCCGATAAAATAAAAGATTTTATTTAGTCTCCAGAAAAAGGGGGGAATGAAAGACCCCAC
CTGTAGGTTTGGCAAGCTAGCTGCAGTAACGCCATTTTGCAAGGCATGGAAAAATACCAAACCAAGAATA
GAGAAGTTCAGATCAAGGGCGGGTACATGAAAATAGCTAACGTTGGGCCAAACAGGATATCTGCGGTGAG
CAGTTTCGGCCCCGGCCCGGGGCCAAGAACAGATGGTCACCGCAGTTTCGGCCCCGGCCCGAGGCCAAGA
ACAGATGGTCCCCAGATATGGCCCAACCCTCAGCAGTTTCTTAAGACCCATCAGATGTTTCCAGGCTCCC
CCAAGGACCTGAAATGACCCTGCGCCTTATTTGAATTAACCAATCAGCCTGCTTCTCGCTTCTGTTCGCG
CGCTTCTGCTTCCCGAGCTCTATAAAAGAGCTCACAACCCCTCACTCGGCGCGCCAGTCCTCCGACAGAC
TGAGTCGCCCGGGACGCGTTTAATTAAGCCGCCACCATGTTCAAACCCAAGAAGAAGAGAAAGGTGTTCG
AAACTAGTGTGCCCCTGTATGGCTTCACTTCCATTTGTGGCCGACGGCCTGAAATGGAAGCCGCGGTGTC
AACCATACCACGGTTTCTGCAGAGCTCATCAGGCTCCATGCTGGACGGACGCTTTGATCCACAGTCTGCC
GCACATTTCTTTGGAGTCTACGACGGCCACGGGGGCAGCCAGGTCGCCAACTACTGCAGGGAAAGGATGC
ATTTGGCACTTGCCGAAGAGATCGCCAAAGAGAAGCCCATGTTGTGTGATGGGGATACCTGGCTGGAGAA
GTGGAAGAAAGCGCTTTTTAACTCTTTTCTGAGAGTGGATTCTGAGATAGAATCTGTCGCACCCGAGACC
GTGGGCAGCACATCCGTCGTAGCCGTAGTGTTTCCCTCCCACATATTCGTCGCCAACTGCGGCGACAGTC
GAGCCGTCCTCTGCCGAGGTAAGACCGCCCTGCCTCTGAGTGTTGACCATAAGCCCGACCGGGAGGATGA
GGCCGCCCGAATCGAGGCCGCCGGTGGAAAAGTCATCCAATGGAACGGCGCAAGAGTGTTCGGCGTGCTG
GCGATGTCCAGGAGCATTGGAGACCGGTACCTGAAGCCCAGCATAATCCCAGATCCCGAAGTGACCGCAG
TCAAGAGGGTGAAAGAGGACGATTGTCTGATCCTGGCTAGCGATGGCGTATGGGACGTGATGACTGATGA
GGAGGCGTGTGAAATGGCCCGCAAGCGAATCCTGCTGTGGCATAAAAAAAACGCAGTCGCGGGGGACGCT
TCTCTTCTGGCAGACGAAAGGCGCAAAGAAGGTAAAGACCCGGCTGCTATGAGCGCCGCCGAATATCTCA
GTAAGCTGGCAATTCAGCGAGGGTCCAAAGACAACATTTCCGTGGTCGTGGTAGACCTCAAAGGCGGTTC
CGGCGGTTCTAGACCAGGCGAACGACCGTTTCAATGCCGGATATGTATGAGGAACTTCTCCGAGGAGGCA
AACTTGAGGCGCCACACCCGAACACATACAGGAGAAAAGCCATTCCAATGTCGAATTTGTATGCGCAATT
TTTCAGATCACTCAAGCCTCAAGCGACACCTCCGCACACATACTGGTTCACAGAAGCCCTTTCAGTGCAG
GATTTGTATGCGCAACTTTAGCCAATCAGCGAACCTTTTGCGGCACACTAGAACGCATACAGGTGAGAAG
CCTTTCCAGTGTCGCATCTGTATGCGGAACTTCAGCGACCCCAGTTCATTGAAGAGGCATTTGCGAACTC
ACACCGGTTCTCAAAAACCTTTTCAGTGCCGAATTTGTATGCGCAACTTCAGCCAACAAACAAATTTGAC
GAGACACACGCGCACGCACACCGGGGAAAAACCGTTTCAATGTCGAATCTGCATGCGCAATTTTAGCGAT
GCGACACAACTTGTTAGGCATCTGCGCACACACTTGCGGGGATCCCCGAAGAAAAAACGGAAAGTGACCT
GCAGGGGAAGCGGAGCTACTAACTTCAGCCTGCTGAAGCAGGCTGGAGACGTGGAGGAGAACCCTGGACC
TGGTCACCATGATGAGTTTCCCACCATGGTGTTTCCTTCTGGGCAGATCAGCCAGGCCTCGGCCTTGGCC
CCGGCCCCTCCCCAAGTCCTGCCCCAGGCTCCAGCCCCTGCCCCTGCTCCAGCCATGGTATCAGCTCTGG
CCCAGGCCCCAGCCCCTGTCCCAGTCCTAGCCCCAGGCCCTCCTCAGGCTGTGGCCCCACCTGCCCCCAA
GCCCACCCAGGCTGGGGAAGGAACGCTGTCAGAGGCCCTGCTGCAGCTGCAGTTTGATGATGAAGACCTG
GGGGCCTTGCTTGGCAACAGCACAGACCCAGCTGTGTTCACAGACCTGGCATCCGTCGACAACTCCGAGT
TTCAGCAGCTGCTGAACCAGGGCATACCTGTGGCCCCCCACACAACTGAGCCCATGCTGATGGAGTACCC
TGAGGCTATAACTCGCCTAGTGACAGGGGCCCAGAGGCCCCCCGACCCAGCTCCTGCTCCACTGGGGGCC
CCGGGGCTCCCCAATGGCCTCCTTTCAGGAGATGAAGACTTCTCCTCCATTGCGGACATGGACTTCTCAG
CCCTGCTGAGTCAGATCAGCTCCGGTGGTGGCAGCGGTCAATTGACTCAAGACGAATTCACCCAACTCTC
CCAATCAATCGCCGAGTTCCACACGTACCAACTCGGTAACGGCCGTTGCTCATCTCTCCTAGCTCAGCGA
ATCCACGCGCCGCCGGAAACAGTATGGTCCGTGGTGAGACGTTTCGATAGGCCACAGATTTACAAACACT
TCATCAAAAGCTGTAACGTGAGTGAAGATTTCGAGATGCGAGTGGGATGCACGCGCGACGTGAACGTGAT
AAGTGGATTACCGGCGAATACGTCTCGAGAGAGATTAGATCTGTTGGACGATGATCGGAGAGTGACTGGG
TTTAGTATAACCGGTGGTGAACATAGGCTGAGGAATTATAAATCGGTTACGACGGTTCATAGATTTGAGA
AAGAAGAAGAAGAAGAAAGGATCTGGACCGTTGTTTTGGAATCTTATGTTGTTGATGTACCGGAAGGTAA
TTCGGAGGAAGATACGAGATTGTTTGCTGATACGGTTATTAGATTGAATCTTCAGAAACTTGCTTCGATC
ACTGAAGCTATGAACTAAAGCGGCCGCGACTCTAGAGTCGACCTGCAGGCATGCAAGCTTGATATCAAGC
TTATCGATAATCAACCTCTGGATTACAAAATTTGTGAAAGATTGACTGGTATTCTTAACTATGTTGCTCC
TTTTACGCTATGTGGATACGCTGCTTTAATGCCTTTGTATCATGCTATTGCTTCCCGTATGGCTTTCATT
TTCTCCTCCTTGTATAAATCCTGGTTGCTGTCTCTTTATGAGGAGTTGTGGCCCGTTGTCAGGCAACGTG
GCGTGGTGTGCACTGTGTTTGCTGACGCAACCCCCACTGGTTGGGGCATTGCCACCACCTGTCAGCTCCT
TTCCGGGACTTTCGCTTTCCCCCTCCCTATTGCCACGGCGGAACTCATCGCCGCCTGCCTTGCCCGCTGC
TGGACAGGGGCTCGGCTGTTGGGCACTGACAATTCCGTGGTGTTGTCGGGGAAATCATCGTCCTTTCCTT
GGCTGCTCGCCTGTGTTGCCACCTGGATTCTGCGCGGGACGTCCTTCTGCTACGTCCCTTCGGCCCTCAA
TCCAGCGGACCTTCCTTCCCGCGGCCTGCTGCCGGCTCTGCGGCCTCTTCCGCGTCTTCGCCTTCGCCCT
CAGACGAGTCGGATCTCCCTTTGGGCCGCCTCCCCGCAT
Features (pLannotate 1.2.2; 35 found; start..end, strand, type, name):
     38..106     +  CDS            nef (fragment): NEF_HV1Z2 - Experimental evidence at protein level: Swiss-Prot protein existence level 1. Extracellular Nef protein targets CD4(+) T-lymphocytes for apoptosis by interacting with CXCR4 surface receptors. From Human immunodeficiency virus type 1 group M subtype D (isolate Z2/CDC-Z34) (HIV-1).
    108..341     +  LTR            3' LTR (ΔU3): self-inactivating 3' long terminal repeat (LTR) from HIV-1
    366..384     -  promoter       SP6 promoter: promoter for bacteriophage SP6 RNA polymerase
    612..891     +  CDS            TcR (fragment): tetracycline efflux protein; tet; confers resistance to tetracycline
    892..940     -  misc_feature   bom (fragment): basis of mobility region from pBR322
   1042..1077    -  CDS            rop (fragment): Rop protein, which maintains plasmids at low copy number; rop
   1172..1276    +  promoter       AmpR promoter: bla
   1277..2137    +  CDS            AmpR: β-lactamase; bla; confers resistance to ampicillin, carbenicillin, and related antibiotics
   2308..2896    +  rep_origin     ori: high-copy-number ColE1/pMB1/pBR322/pUC origin of replication
   3079..3135    +  CDS            lacI (fragment): lac repressor; lacI; The lac repressor binds to the lac operator to inhibit transcription in E. coli. This inhibition can be relieved by adding lactose or isopropyl-β-D-thiogalactopyranoside (IPTG).
   3142..3471    +  promoter       SV40 promoter: SV40 enhancer and early promoter
   3671..3790    +  CDS            gpt (fragment): XGPT_ECOLI - Also known as gpp, gxu. Experimental evidence at protein level: Swiss-Prot protein existence level 1. Purine salvage pathway enzyme that catalyzes the transfer of the ribosyl-5-phosphate group from 5-phospho-alpha-D-ribose 1- diphosphate (PRPP) to the N9 position of the 6-oxopurines guanine and xanthine to form the corresponding ribonucleotides GMP (guanosine 5'- monophosphate) and XMP (xanthosine 5'-monophosphate), with the release of PPi. To a lesser extent, also acts on hypoxanthine (PubMed:9100006, PubMed:3886014). Does not ribophosphorylate adenine (PubMed:3886014). From Esch
   3790..4125    +  CDS            gpt (fragment): XGPT_ECOLI - Also known as gpp, gxu. Experimental evidence at protein level: Swiss-Prot protein existence level 1. Purine salvage pathway enzyme that catalyzes the transfer of the ribosyl-5-phosphate group from 5-phospho-alpha-D-ribose 1- diphosphate (PRPP) to the N9 position of the 6-oxopurines guanine and xanthine to form the corresponding ribonucleotides GMP (guanosine 5'- monophosphate) and XMP (xanthosine 5'-monophosphate), with the release of PPi. To a lesser extent, also acts on hypoxanthine (PubMed:9100006, PubMed:3886014). Does not ribophosphorylate adenine (PubMed:3886014). From Esch
   4220..4525    +  CDS            frsA (fragment): FRSA_ECOLI - Also known as yafA. Experimental evidence at protein level: Swiss-Prot protein existence level 1. Catalyzes the hydrolysis of esters (PubMed:15808744). Displays esterase activity toward pNP-butyrate (PubMed:15808744). May stimulate mixed-acid fermentation by acting as a fermentation/respiration switch that down-regulates respiration and up- regulates fermentation rates (PubMed:15169777). From Escherichia coli (strain K12).
   4529..4603    +  CDS            small t antigen (fragment): SV40 (simian virus 40) small t antigen
   4605..4670    +  intron         small t intron: SV40 (simian virus 40) small t antigen intron
   4800..4820    +  CDS            SV40 NLS: nuclear localization signal of SV40 (simian virus 40) large T antigen
   5139..5222    +  CDS            large T antigen (fragment): large T antigen from SV40 (simian virus 40)
   5245..5379    +  polyA_signal   SV40 poly(A) signal: SV40 polyadenylation signal
   5546..5875    +  CDS            nef (fragment): NEF_HV1BR - Experimental evidence at protein level: Swiss-Prot protein existence level 1. Extracellular Nef protein targets CD4(+) T-lymphocytes for apoptosis by interacting with CXCR4 surface receptors (PubMed:14990729). From Human immunodeficiency virus type 1 group M subtype B (isolate BRU/LAI) (HIV-1).
   5923..6180    +  LTR            5' LTR (truncated): truncated 5' long terminal repeat (LTR) from HIV-1
   6227..6352    +  misc_feature   HIV-1 Ψ: packaging signal of human immunodeficiency virus type 1
   6336..6674    +  CDS            HIV-1 gag (fragment): gag protein from human immunodeficiency virus 1; gag
   6849..7082    +  misc_feature   RRE: The Rev response element (RRE) of HIV-1 allows for Rev-dependent mRNA export from the nucleus to the cytoplasm.
   7459..7559    +  CDS            Rev (fragment): human immunodeficiency virus 1 (HIV-1) Rev protein; rev; enhances nuclear export of unspliced and incompletely spliced viral mRNAs
   7596..7713    +  misc_feature   cPPT/CTS: central polypurine tract and central termination sequence of HIV-1
   7750..7782    -  misc_feature   MCS (fragment): pBluescript multiple cloning site
   7866..8273    +  promoter       SFFV promoter: spleen focus-forming virus long terminal repeat (LTR) promoter
   8318..9232    +  CDS            ABI1 (fragment): P2C56_ARATH - Experimental evidence at protein level: Swiss-Prot protein existence level 1. Key component and repressor of the abscisic acid (ABA) signaling pathway that regulates numerous ABA responses, such as stomatal closure, osmotic water permeability of the plasma membrane (Pos), drought-induced resistance and rhizogenesis, response to glucose, high light stress, seed germination and inhibition of vegetative growth. During the stomatal closure regulation, modulates the inward calcium-channel permeability as well as the actin reorganization in guard cells in response to ABA. Involved in t
  10082..10453   +  CDS            RelA (p65) AD: transcriptional activation domain of human RelA, also known as p65 (O'Shea and Perkins, 2008)
  10472..11005   +  CDS            PYL1 (fragment): PYL1_ARATH - Also known as RCAR12. Experimental evidence at protein level: Swiss-Prot protein existence level 1. Receptor for abscisic acid (ABA) required for ABA-mediated responses such as stomatal closure and germination inhibition. Inhibits the activity of group-A protein phosphatases type 2C (PP2Cs) when activated by ABA (PubMed:19407143, PubMed:19855379, PubMed:19893533, PubMed:19898420, PubMed:23844015, PubMed:21658606). Can be activated by both (-)-ABA and (+)-ABA (PubMed:23844015). From Arabidopsis thaliana (Mouse-ear cress).
  11020..11050   +  misc_feature   MCS (fragment): pUC18/19 multiple cloning site
  11051..11069   +  misc_feature   MCS (fragment): pBluescript multiple cloning site
  11069..11657   +  misc_feature   WPRE: woodchuck hepatitis virus posttranscriptional regulatory element
  11658..21      +  misc_feature   MCS (fragment) (across the origin): pBluescript multiple cloning site
