[The description below was written by a language model from this plasmid's Addgene catalogue record and pLannotate feature annotations shown in this document.]
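Description:
pMZ-314 is a lentiviral transfer plasmid built on the pHR backbone for stable integration of an abscisic acid (ABA)-inducible synthetic zinc-finger transcription regulator (synZiFTR) into mammalian cells. It is propagated in E. coli through a high-copy ColE1/pUC-type origin with ampicillin selection (AmpR/bla). The backbone also carries remnants typical of older pHR-type vectors, including fragments of TcR, bom and rop and an SV40 promoter–gpt–SV40 small t intron/poly(A) region. The viral portion comprises a truncated HIV-1 5' LTR, the Ψ packaging signal with a partial gag sequence, the RRE for Rev-dependent nuclear export, the cPPT/CTS, a WPRE downstream of the payload to enhance transcript expression, and a self-inactivating ΔU3 3' LTR. No mammalian drug-selection marker or fluorescent reporter is annotated within the LTR-flanked region.

The payload is a single SFFV promoter-driven open reading frame described as ABI1 - ZF1 - 2A - p65 - PYL1. A 2A peptide splits the translation product into two proteins: the synthetic zinc-finger DNA-binding domain ZF1 fused to a fragment of Arabidopsis ABI1, and the human RelA (p65) activation domain fused to a fragment of the ABA receptor PYL1. ABA promotes PYL1–ABI1 association, so adding the small molecule brings p65 to ZF1 and reconstitutes an activator at promoters bearing ZF1 binding sites. Those target promoters would be supplied on a separate construct. The feature table does not annotate ZF1 or the 2A element, which presumably lie in the unannotated interval between ABI1 and p65. The depositor notes an E3K mutation upstream of the insert that is not expected to affect function. The construct is intended for small-molecule control of transgene expression in synthetic gene circuits for engineered human cells.
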