Addgene plasmid #195459: pMZ-314
Purpose: Lentiviral Integratable, ABA-inducible expression of synZiFTR: ZF1-p65
Depositing lab: Ahmad Khalil. Depositing organization: Boston University Main Campus. Publication: Multidimensional control of therapeutic human cell function with synthetic gene circuits. Li HS, Israni DV, Gagnon KA, Gan KA, Raymond MH, Sander JD, Roybal KT, Joung JK, Wong WW, Khalil AS. Science. 2022 Dec 16;378(6625):1227-1234. doi: 10.1126/science.ade0156. Epub 2022 Dec 15. PubMed 36520914.
Backbone
  Vector backbone: pHR
  Vector type: Mammalian Expression, Lentiviral
Growth in bacteria
  Bacterial resistance: Ampicillin, 100 μg/mL
  Growth temperature: 37°C
  Growth strain: NEB Stable
  Copy number: Unknown
Gene/Insert
  Gene/Insert name: pSFFV - ABI1 - ZF1 - 2A - p65 - PYL1
  Species: Synthetic
  Cloning method: Gibson Cloning
Terms and licenses: Academic/Nonprofit Terms; Industry Terms: Not Available to Industry
Depositor comments: E3K mutation upstream of insert will not affect plasmid function.
How to cite: pMZ-314 was a gift from Ahmad Khalil (Addgene plasmid # 195459 ; http://n2t.net/addgene:195459 ; RRID:Addgene_195459)
